Addgene plasmid #51476: pCG
Purpose: (Empty Backbone) mammalian cell expression vector
Depositing lab: Winship Herr. Depositing organization: Cold Spring Harbor Laboratory. Publication: Differential transcriptional activation by Oct-1 and Oct-2: interdependent activation domains induce Oct-2 phosphorylation. Tanaka M, Herr W. Cell. 1990 Feb 9;60(3):375-86. 10.1016/0092-8674(90)90589-7 PubMed 2302733.
Backbone
  Vector backbone: pSTC
  Backbone size (bp): 5000
  Modifications to backbone: pCG is a derivative of pSTC described by Severne, Y., Wieland, S., Schaffner. W., and Rusconi. S. (1988). EMBO J. 7: 2503-2508. To create pCG from pSTC an M13 origin of replication was inserted, a unique XbaI site created, and a polylinker inserted after removal of glucocorticoid receptor gene sequences.
  Vector type: Mammalian Expression
Growth in bacteria
  Bacterial resistance: Ampicillin, 100 μg/mL
  Growth temperature: 37°C
  Growth strain: DH5alpha
  Copy number: High Copy
Terms and licenses: Academic/Nonprofit Terms; Industry Terms: Not Available to Industry
How to cite: pCG was a gift from Winship Herr (Addgene plasmid # 51476 ; http://n2t.net/addgene:51476 ; RRID:Addgene_51476)
