[The description below was written by a language model from this plasmid's Addgene catalogue record and pLannotate feature annotations shown in this document.]
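Description:
pCG is an empty mammalian expression backbone of about 5 kb, derived from the vector pSTC. According to the record, it was made from pSTC by removing the glucocorticoid receptor gene sequences and putting a polylinker in their place, creating a unique XbaI site, and inserting an M13 origin of replication. It is propagated in E. coli as a high-copy plasmid through a ColE1/pUC-type origin and is selected with ampicillin via the β-lactamase gene and its own promoter. The filamentous phage origin, annotated in the feature table as f1 ori, corresponds to the M13 insertion and allows single-stranded DNA to be rescued with helper phage, which is useful for mutagenesis or sequencing.

The expression unit is driven by the human cytomegalovirus immediate early enhancer and promoter, followed by the 5' untranslated region of the herpes simplex virus thymidine kinase gene. A short polylinker fragment after this leader serves as the cloning site for a coding sequence of interest. Downstream lie a rabbit β-globin intron, a short stretch annotated as β-globin coding sequence (most likely residual terminal exon carried along with the globin fragment) and the rabbit β-globin polyadenylation signal, which together provide splicing and 3' end processing for the transcript. An SV40 early promoter region is present in the opposite orientation; such segments commonly include the SV40 origin, although the table does not annotate one. Small fragments of lacI, lacZα, rop and bom, along with a T7 promoter, appear to be remnants of earlier cloning vectors. No mammalian selection marker is annotated, so the vector seems suited mainly to transient expression of inserted cDNAs in mammalian cells, as in the transcription factor activation studies with which it is associated.
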