Features (pLannotate 1.2.2; 17 found; start..end, strand, type, name):
      1..304     +  enhancer       CMV enhancer: human cytomegalovirus immediate early enhancer
    305..508     +  promoter       CMV promoter: human cytomegalovirus (CMV) immediate early promoter
    598..637     +  5'UTR          HSV TK 5'-UTR: 5' untranslated region from the herpes simplex virus thymidine kinase gene
    665..692     +  misc_feature   MCS (fragment): pUC18/19 multiple cloning site
    705..1277    +  intron         β-globin intron: intron from rabbit β-globin gene
   1281..1403    +  CDS            HBB: HBB_COLGU - Experimental evidence at transcript level: Swiss-Prot protein existence level 2. Involved in oxygen transport from the lung to the various peripheral tissues. From Colobus guereza (Mantled guereza) (Eastern black-and-white colobus monkey).
   1474..1529    +  polyA_signal   β-globin poly(A) signal: rabbit β-globin polyadenylation signal (Gil and Proudfoot, 1987)
   1869..2058    -  promoter       SV40 promoter: SV40 early promoter
   2058..2112    -  CDS            lacI (fragment): lac repressor; lacI; The lac repressor binds to the lac operator to inhibit transcription in E. coli. This inhibition can be relieved by adding lactose or isopropyl-β-D-thiogalactopyranoside (IPTG).
   2295..2883    -  rep_origin     ori: high-copy-number ColE1/pMB1/pBR322/pUC origin of replication
   3054..3914    -  CDS            AmpR: β-lactamase; bla; confers resistance to ampicillin, carbenicillin, and related antibiotics
   3915..4019    -  promoter       AmpR promoter: bla
   4114..4149    +  CDS            rop (fragment): Rop protein, which maintains plasmids at low copy number; rop
   4251..4350    +  misc_feature   bom (fragment): basis of mobility region from pBR322
   4378..4806    -  rep_origin     f1 ori (sequence partly withheld): f1 bacteriophage origin of replication; arrow indicates direction of (+) strand synthesis
   4810..4967    -  CDS            lacZα (fragment): LacZα fragment of β-galactosidase; lacZ fragment
   4970..4988    +  promoter       T7 promoter: promoter for bacteriophage T7 RNA polymerase
>Addgene plasmid #51476 | pCG | addgene full sequence | sequence record 274288 | Addgene NGS Result
CGTTACATAACTTACGGTAAATGGCCCGCCTGGCTGACCGCCCAACGACCCCCGCCCATTGACGTCAATA
ATGACGTATGTTCCCATAGTAACGCCAATAGGGACTTTCCATTGACGTCAATGGGTGGAGTATTTACGGT
AAACTGCCCACTTGGCAGTACATCAAGTGTATCATATGCCAAGTACGCCCCCTATTGACGTCAATGACGG
TAAATGGCCCGCCTGGCATTATGCCCAGTACATGACCTTATGGGACTTTCCTACTTGGCAGTACATCTAC
GTATTAGTCATCGCTATTACCATGGTGATGCGGTTTTGGCAGTACATCAATGGGCGTGGATAGCGGTTTG
ACTCACGGGGATTTCCAAGTCTCCACCCCATTGACGTCAATGGGAGTTTGTTTTGGCACCAAAATCAACG
GGACTTTCCAAAATGTCGTAACAACTCCGCCCCATTGACGCAAATGGGCGGTAGGCGTGTACGGTGGGAG
GTCTATATAAGCAGAGCTCGTTTAGTGAACCGTCAGATCGCCTGGAGACGCCATCCACGCTGTTTTGACC
TCCATAGAAGACACCGGGACCGATCCAGCCTCCGGGGGATCTTGGTGGCGTGAAACTCCCGCACCTCTTC
GGCCAGCGCCTTGTAGAAGCGCGTATGGCTTCTAGAATTCGAGCTCGGTACCCGGGGATCCTGAGAACTT
CAGGGTGAGTTTGGGGACCCTTGATTGTTCTTTCTTTTTCGCTATTGTAAAATTCATGTTATATGGAGGG
GGCAAAGTTTTCAGGGTGTTGTTTAGAATGGGAAGATGTCCCTTGTATCACCATGGACCCTCATGATAAT
TTTGTTTCTTTCACTTTCTACTCTGTTGACAACCATTGTCTCCTCTTATTTTCTTTTCATTTTCTGTAAC
TTTTTCGTTAAACTTTAGCTTGCATTTGTAACGAATTTTTAAATTCACTTTTGTTTATTTGTCAGATTGT
AAGTACTTTCTCTAATCACTTTTTTTTCAAGGCAATCAGGGTATATTATATTGTACTTCAGCACAGTTTT
AGAGAACAATTGTTATAATTAAATGATAAGGTAGAATATTTCTGCATATAAATTCTGGCTGGCGTGGAAA
TATTCTTATTGGTAGAAACAACTACACCCTGGTCATCATCCTGCCTTTCTCTTTATGGTTACAATGATAT
ACACTGTTTGAGATGAGGATAAAATACTCTGAGTCCAAACCGGGCCCCTCTGCTAACCATGTTCATGCCT
TCTTCTCTTTCCTACAGCTCCTGGGCAACGTGCTGGTTGTTGTGCTGTCTCATCATTTTGGCAAAGAATT
CACTCCTCAGGTGCAGGCTGCCTATCAGAAGGTGGTGGCTGGTGTGGCCAATGCCCTGGCTCACAAATAC
CACTGAGATCTTTTTCCCTCTGCCAAAAATTATGGGGACATCATGAAGCCCCTTGAGCATCTGACTTCTG
GCTAATAAAGGAAATTTATTTTCATTGCAATAGTGTGTTGGAATTTTTTGTGTCTCTCACTCGGAAGGAC
ATATGGGAGGGCAAATCATTTAAAACATCAGAATGAGTATTTGGTTTAGAGTTTGGCAACATATGCCCAT
ATGCTGGCTGCCATGAACAAAGGTTGGCTATAAAGAGGTCATCAGTATATGAAACAGCCCCCTGCTGTCC
ATTCCTTATTCCATAGAAAAGCCTTGACTTGAGGTTAGATTTTTTTTATATTTTGTTTTGTGTTATTTTT
TTCTTTAACATCCCTAAAATTTTCCTTACATGTTTTACTAGCCAGATTTTTCCTCCTCTCCTGACTACTC
CCAGTCATAGCTGTCCCTCTTCTCTTATGGAGATCCCTCGAGGAGCTTTTTGCAAAAGCCTAGGCCTCCA
AAAAAGCCTCTTCACTACTTCTGGAATAGCTCAGAGGCCGAGGCGGCCTCGGCCTCTGCATAAATAAAAA
AAATTAGTCAGCCATGGGGCGGAGAATGGGCGGAACTGGGCGGAGTTAGGGGCGGGATGGGCGGAGTTAG
GGGCGGGACTATGGTTGCTGACTAATTGCTGCATTAATGAATCGGCCAACGCGCGGGGAGAGGCGGTTTG
CGTATTGGGCGCTCTTCCGCTTCCTCGCTCACTGACTCGCTGCGCTCGGTCGTTCGGCTGCGGCGAGCGG
TATCAGCTCACTCAAAGGCGGTAATACGGTTATCCACAGAATCAGGGGATAACGCAGGAAAGAACATGTG
AGCAAAAGGCCAGCAAAAGGCCAGGAACCGTAAAAAGGCCGCGTTGCTGGCGTTTTTCCATAGGCTCCGC
CCCCCTGACGAGCATCACAAAAATCGACGCTCAAGTCAGAGGTGGCGAAACCCGACAGGACTATAAAGAT
ACCAGGCGTTTCCCCCTGGAAGCTCCCTCGTGCGCTCTCCTGTTCCGACCCTGCCGCTTACCGGATACCT
GTCCGCCTTTCTCCCTTCGGGAAGCGTGGCGCTTTCTCATAGCTCACGCTGTAGGTATCTCAGTTCGGTG
TAGGTCGTTCGCTCCAAGCTGGGCTGTGTGCACGAACCCCCCGTTCAGCCCGACCGCTGCGCCTTATCCG
GTAACTATCGTCTTGAGTCCAACCCGGTAAGACACGACTTATCGCCACTGGCAGCAGCCACTGGTAACAG
GATTAGCAGAGCGAGGTATGTAGGCGGTGCTACAGAGTTCTTGAAGTGGTGGCCTAACTACGGCTACACT
AGAAGAACAGTATTTGGTATCTGCGCTCTGCTGAAGCCAGTTACCTTCGGAAAAAGAGTTGGTAGCTCTT
GATCCGGCAAACAAACCACCGCTGGTAGCGGTGGTTTTTTTGTTTGCAAGCAGCAGATTACGCGCAGAAA
AAAAGGATCTCAAGAAGATCCTTTGATCTTTTCTACGGGGTCTGACGCTCAGTGGAACGAAAACTCACGT
TAAGGGATTTTGGTCATGAGATTATCAAAAAGGATCTTCACCTAGATCCTTTTAAATTAAAAATGAAGTT
TTAAATCAATCTAAAGTATATATGAGTAAACTTGGTCTGACAGTTACCAATGCTTAATCAGTGAGGCACC
TATCTCAGCGATCTGTCTATTTCGTTCATCCATAGTTGCCTGACTCCCCGTCGTGTAGATAACTACGATA
CGGGAGGGCTTACCATCTGGCCCCAGTGCTGCAATGATACCGCGAGACCCACGCTCACCGGCTCCAGATT
TATCAGCAATAAACCAGCCAGCCGGAAGGGCCGAGCGCAGAAGTGGTCCTGCAACTTTATCCGCCTCCAT
CCAGTCTATTAATTGTTGCCGGGAAGCTAGAGTAAGTAGTTCGCCAGTTAATAGTTTGCGCAACGTTGTT
GCCATTGCTACAGGCATCGTGGTGTCACGCTCGTCGTTTGGTATGGCTTCATTCAGCTCCGGTTCCCAAC
GATCAAGGCGAGTTACATGATCCCCCATGTTGTGCAAAAAAGCGGTTAGCTCCTTCGGTCCTCCGATCGT
TGTCAGAAGTAAGTTGGCCGCAGTGTTATCACTCATGGTTATGGCAGCACTGCATAATTCTCTTACTGTC
ATGCCATCCGTAAGATGCTTTTCTGTGACTGGTGAGTACTCAACCAAGTCATTCTGAGAATAGTGTATGC
GGCGACCGAGTTGCTCTTGCCCGGCGTCAATACGGGATAATACCGCGCCACATAGCAGAACTTTAAAAGT
GCTCATCATTGGAAAACGTTCTTCGGGGCGAAAACTCTCAAGGATCTTACCGCTGTTGAGATCCAGTTCG
ATGTAACCCACTCGTGCACCCAACTGATCTTCAGCATCTTTTACTTTCACCAGCGTTTCTGGGTGAGCAA
AAACAGGAAGGCAAAATGCCGCAAAAAAGGGAATAAGGGCGACACGGAAATGTTGAATACTCATACTCTT
CCTTTTTCAATATTATTGAAGCATTTATCAGGGTTATTGTCTCATGAGCGGATACATATTTGAATGTATT
TAGAAAAATAAACAAATAGGGGTTCCGCGCACATTTCCCCGAAAAGTGCCACCTGACGTCTAAGAAACCA
TTATTATCATGACATTAACCTATAAAAATAGGCGTATCACGAGGCCCTTTCGTCTCGCGCGTTTCGGTGA
TGACGGTGAAAACCTCTGACACATGCAGCTCCCGGAGACGGTCACAGCTTGTCTGTAAGCGGATGCCGGG
AGCAGACAAGCCCGTCAGGGCGCGTCAGCGGGTGTTGGCGGGTGTCGGGGCTGGCTTAACTATGCGGCAT
CAGAGCAGATTGTACTGAGAGTGCACCATATGCGGTGTGAAATACCGCACAGATGCGTAAGGAGAAAATA
CCGCATCAGGAAATTGTAAGCGTTAATATTTTGTTAAAATTCGCGTTAAATTTTTGTTAAATCAGCTCAT
TTTTTAACCAATAGGCCGAAATCGGCAAAATCCCTTATAAATCAAAAGAATAGACCGAGATAGGGT
[37 nt withheld, positions 4477-4513]
AAAGAACGTGGACTCCAACGTCAAAGG
[49 nt withheld, positions 4541-4589]
T
[91 nt withheld, positions 4591-4681]
G
[124 nt withheld, positions 4683-4806]
CCATTCGCCATTCAGGCTGCGCAACTGTTGGGAAGGGCGATCGGTGCGGGCCTCTTCGCTATTACGCCAG
CTGGCGAAAGGGGGATGTGCTGCAAGGCGATTAAGTTGGGTAACGCCAGGGTTTTCCCAGTCACGACGTT
GTAAAACGACGGCCAGTGAATTGTAATACGACTCACTATAGGGCGAATTCGAGCTCGCCC
