>Addgene plasmid #51476 | pCG | addgene partial sequence | sequence record 86078 | CMV-F 5'-CGCAAATGGGCGGTAGGCGTG-3'
AGCAGAGCTCGTTTAGTGAACCGTCAGATCGCCTGGAGACGCCATCCACGCTGTTTTGACCTCCATAGAA
GACACCGGGACCGATCCAGCCTCCGGGGGATCTTGGTGGCGTGAAACTCCCGCACCTCTTCGGCCAGCGC
CTTGTAGAAGCGCGTATGGCTTCTAGAATTCGAGCTCGGTACCCGGGGATCCTGAGAACTTCAGGGTGAG
TTTGGGGACCCTTGATTGTTCTTTCTTTTTCGCTATTGTAAAATTCATGTTATATGGAGGGGGCAAAGTT
TTCAGGGTGTTGTTTAGAATGGGAAGATGTCCCTTGTATCACCATGGACCCTCATGATAATTTTGTTTCT
TTCACTTTCTACTCTGTTGACAACCATTGTCTCCTCTTATTTTCTTTTCATTTTCTGTAACTTTTTCGTT
AAACTTTAGCTTGCATTTGTAACGAATTTTTAAATTCACTTTTGTTTATTTGTCAGATTGTAAGTACTTT
CTCTAATCACTTTTTTTTCAAGGCAATCAGGGTATATTATATTGTACTTCAGCACAGTTTTAGAGAACAA
TTGTTATAATTAAATGATAAGGTAGAATATTTCTGCATATAAATTCTGGCTGGCGTGGAAATATTCTTAT
TGGTAGAAACAACTACACCCTGGTCATCATCCTGCCTTTCTCTTTATGGTTACAATGATATACACTGTTT
GAGATGAGGATAAAATACTCTGAGTCCAAACCGGGCCCCTCTGCTAACCATGTTCATGCCTTCTTCTCTT
TCCTACAGCTCCTGGGCAACGTGCTGGTTGTTGTGCTGTCTCATCATTTTGGCAAAGAATTCACTCCTCA
GGTGCAGGCTGCCTATCAGAAGGTGGTGGCTGGTGTGGCCAATGCCCTGGCTCACAAATACCACTGAGAT
CTTTTTCCCTCTGCCAAAAATTATGGGGACATCATGAAGCCCCTTGAGCATCTGACTTCTGGCTAATAAA
GGAAATTTATTTTCATTGCAATAGTGTGTTGGAATTTTTTGTGTCTCTCACTC
